Addgene plasmid #201033: AAV-EF1a-FLEx-ASAP4e-Kv-WPRE
Purpose: Expresses somatically enriched ASAP4e from the EF-1alpha promoter in a cre-dependent manner
Depositing lab: Michael Lin. Depositing organization: Stanford University. Publication: A positively tuned voltage indicator for extended electrical recordings in the brain. Evans SW, Shi DQ, Chavarha M, Plitt MH, Taxidis J, Madruga B, Fan JL, Hwang FJ, van Keulen SC, Suomivuori CM, Pang MM, Su S, Lee S, Hao YA, Zhang G, Jiang D, Pradhan L, Roth RH, Liu Y, Dorian CC, Reese AL, Negrean A, Losonczy A, Makinson CD, Wang S, Clandinin TR, Dror RO, Ding JB, Ji N, Golshani P, Giocomo LM, Bi GQ, Lin MZ. Nat Methods. 2023 Jul;20(7):1104-1113. doi: 10.1038/s41592-023-01913-z. Epub 2023 Jul 6. PubMed 37429962.
Backbone
  Vector backbone: pAAV
  Vector type: AAV
Growth in bacteria
  Bacterial resistance: Ampicillin, 100 μg/mL
  Growth temperature: 37°C
  Growth strain: NEB Stable
  Copy number: High Copy
Gene/Insert
  Gene/Insert name: ASAP4b-Kv
Terms and licenses: Academic/Nonprofit Terms; Industry Terms: Not Available to Industry
How to cite: AAV-EF1a-FLEx-ASAP4e-Kv-WPRE was a gift from Michael Lin (Addgene plasmid # 201033 ; http://n2t.net/addgene:201033 ; RRID:Addgene_201033)
