[The description below was written by a language model from this plasmid's Addgene catalogue record and pLannotate feature annotations shown in this document.]
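Description:
AAV-EF1a-FLEx-ASAP4e-Kv-WPRE is an adeno-associated virus transfer plasmid on a pAAV backbone, built for Cre-dependent expression of the genetically encoded voltage indicator ASAP4e in a soma-enriched form. In bacteria it is maintained as a high-copy plasmid through a ColE1/pUC-type origin and selected with ampicillin via the β-lactamase gene; an f1 origin is also present. The expression cassette is flanked by AAV2 inverted terminal repeats, which allow it to be packaged into recombinant AAV particles. The annotation detects the right-hand ITR in full, but only short fragments of the left one.

Between the ITRs, the human EF-1α promoter sits upstream of a FLEx (double-floxed inverted) switch: a lox2272/loxP pair on one side and an oppositely oriented lox2272/loxP pair on the other bracket the coding sequence, which lies on the reverse strand relative to the promoter. Without Cre the indicator is antisense and not translated. Cre recombination between the compatible site pairs inverts the cassette and then excises sites so that it is locked in the sense orientation, restricting expression to Cre-positive cells. The annotated parts of the inverted insert are a GFP-derived segment (annotated as cEGFP), which would be the indicator's fluorescent reporter domain, and a fragment of the rat Kv2.1 channel (Kcnb1), the "Kv" tag that concentrates the protein at the soma. The remaining ASAP sequence is not annotated. A WPRE and the human growth hormone polyadenylation signal follow, enhancing transcript stability and termination. The catalogue's insert field reads "ASAP4b-Kv" whereas the name and purpose say ASAP4e, a discrepancy the record does not resolve. The construct is intended for AAV-delivered voltage imaging in genetically defined neurons in the brain.
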