Features (pLannotate 1.2.2; 24 found; start..end, strand, type, name):
     12..39      +  repeat_region  AAV2 ITR (fragment): inverted terminal repeat of adeno-associated virus serotype 2 inverted
     68..95      +  repeat_region  AAV2 ITR (fragment): inverted terminal repeat of adeno-associated virus serotype 2 inverted
    158..224     +  CDS            small t antigen (fragment): SV40 (simian virus 40) small t antigen
    231..1409    +  promoter       EF-1α promoter: strong constitutive promoter for human elongation factor EF-1α
   1416..1433    +  misc_feature   MCS (fragment): pUC18/19 multiple cloning site
   1440..1473    +  protein_bind   lox2272: Cre-mediated recombination occurs in the 8-bp core sequence (GGATACTT). lox2272 sites are compatible with each other, but incompatible with loxP or loxN sites (Lee and Saito, 1988). Cre recombinase
   1474..1523    -  intron         β-globin intron (fragment): internally truncated intron from human β-globin
   1524..1557    +  protein_bind   loxP: Cre-mediated recombination occurs in the 8-bp core sequence (GCATACAT). Cre recombinase
   1572..1766    -  CDS            Kcnb1 (fragment): KCNB1_RAT - Experimental evidence at protein level: Swiss-Prot protein existence level 1. Voltage-gated potassium channel that mediates transmembrane potassium transport in excitable membranes, primarily in the brain, but also in the pancreas and cardiovascular system. Contributes to the regulation of the action potential (AP) repolarization, duration and frequency of repetitive AP firing in neurons, muscle cells and endocrine cells and plays a role in homeostatic attenuation of electrical excitability throughout the brain (PubMed:10024359, PubMed:10618149, PubMed:12451110, PubMed:17379638, Pu
   1914..2630    -  CDS            cEGFP: cEGFP is a basic (constitutively fluorescent) green fluorescent protein published in 2008, derived from Aequorea victoria.
   3097..3130    -  protein_bind   lox2272: Cre-mediated recombination occurs in the 8-bp core sequence (GGATACTT). lox2272 sites are compatible with each other, but incompatible with loxP or loxN sites (Lee and Saito, 1988). Cre recombinase
   3131..3180    -  intron         β-globin intron (fragment): internally truncated intron from human β-globin
   3181..3214    -  protein_bind   loxP: Cre-mediated recombination occurs in the 8-bp core sequence (GCATACAT). Cre recombinase
   3215..3239    +  misc_feature   MCS (fragment): pBluescript multiple cloning site
   3239..3827    +  misc_feature   WPRE: woodchuck hepatitis virus posttranscriptional regulatory element
   3859..4335    +  polyA_signal   hGH poly(A) signal: human growth hormone polyadenylation signal
   4375..4515    +  repeat_region  AAV2 ITR: inverted terminal repeat of adeno-associated virus serotype 2 inverted
   4520..4571    -  misc_feature   bom (fragment): basis of mobility region from pBR322
   4590..5045    +  rep_origin     f1 ori (sequence partly withheld): f1 bacteriophage origin of replication; arrow indicates direction of (+) strand synthesis
   5046..5095    -  misc_feature   bom (fragment): basis of mobility region from pBR322
   5197..5232    -  CDS            rop (fragment): Rop protein, which maintains plasmids at low copy number; rop
   5327..5431    +  promoter       AmpR promoter: bla
   5432..6292    +  CDS            AmpR: β-lactamase; bla; confers resistance to ampicillin, carbenicillin, and related antibiotics
   6463..7051    +  rep_origin     ori: high-copy-number ColE1/pMB1/pBR322/pUC origin of replication
>Addgene plasmid #201033 | AAV-EF1a-FLEx-ASAP4e-Kv-WPRE | addgene full sequence | sequence record 401146 | Addgene NGS Result
CCTGCAGGCAGCTGCGCGCTCGCTCGCTCACTGAGGCCGCCCGGGCGTCGGGCGACCTTTGGTCGCCCGG
CCTCAGTGAGCGAGCGAGCGCGCAGAGAGGGAGTGGCCAACTCCATCACTAGGGGTTCCTGCGGCCGCAC
GCGTAAGCTTTGCAAAGATGGATAAAGTTTTAAACAGAGAGGAATCTTTGCAGCTAATGGACCTTCTAGG
TCTTGAAAGGAGTGGGAATTGGCTCCGGTGCCCGTCAGTGGGCAGAGCGCACATCGCCCACAGTCCCCGA
GAAGTTGGGGGGAGGGGTCGGCAATTGAACCGGTGCCTAGAGAAGGTGGCGCGGGGTAAACTGGGAAAGT
GATGTCGTGTACTGGCTCCGCCTTTTTCCCGAGGGTGGGGGAGAACCGTATATAAGTGCAGTAGTCGCCG
TGAACGTTCTTTTTCGCAACGGGTTTGCCGCCAGAACACAGGTAAGTGCCGTGTGTGGTTCCCGCGGGCC
TGGCCTCTTTACGGGTTATGGCCCTTGCGTGCCTTGAATTACTTCCACCTGGCTGCAGTACGTGATTCTT
GATCCCGAGCTTCGGGTTGGAAGTGGGTGGGAGAGTTCGAGGCCTTGCGCTTAAGGAGCCCCTTCGCCTC
GTGCTTGAGTTGAGGCCTGGCCTGGGCGCTGGGGCCGCCGCGTGCGAATCTGGTGGCACCTTCGCGCCTG
TCTCGCTGCTTTCGATAAGTCTCTAGCCATTTAAAATTTTTGATGACCTGCTGCGACGCTTTTTTTCTGG
CAAGATAGTCTTGTAAATGCGGGCCAAGATCTGCACACTGGTATTTCGGTTTTTGGGGCCGCGGGCGGCG
ACGGGGCCCGTGCGTCCCAGCGCACATGTTCGGCGAGGCGGGGCCTGCGAGCGCGGCCACCGAGAATCGG
ACGGGGGTAGTCTCAAGCTGGCCGGCCTGCTCTGGTGCCTGGCCTCGCGCCGCCGTGTATCGCCCCGCCC
TGGGCGGCAAGGCTGGCCCGGTCGGCACCAGTTGCGTGAGCGGAAAGATGGCCGCTTCCCGGCCCTGCTG
CAGGGAGCTCAAAATGGAGGACGCGGCGCTCGGGAGAGCGGGCGGGTGAGTCACCCACACAAAGGAAAAG
GGCCTTTCCGTCCTCAGCCGTCGCTTCATGTGACTCCACGGAGTACCGGGCGCCGTCCAGGCACCTCGAT
TAGTTCTCGAGCTTTTGGAGTACGTCGTCTTTAGGTTGGGGGGAGGGGTTTTATGCGATGGAGTTTCCCC
ACACTGAGTGGGTGGAGACTGAAGTTAGGCCAGCTTGGCACTTGATGTAATTCTCCTTGGAATTTGCCCT
TTTTGAGTTTGGATCTTGGTTCATTCTCAAGCCTCAGACAGTGGTTCAAAGTTTTTTTCTTCCATTTCAG
GTGTCGTGAGGTACCGGATCCTCTAGAGTCGACTCCGGAATAACTTCGTATAGGATACTTTATACGAAGT
TATGCAGAATGGTAGCTGGATTGTAGCTGCTATTAGCAATATGAAACCTCTTAATAACTTCGTATAGCAT
ACATTATACGAAGTTATGGCGCGCCTCATTAAAAGCGGGTCGCTTCCGGAAAATCGGTCGCGCAGCTAAT
AAAGCTATCAATGCTGCTCATGCTGCGCATATCAATCACGCCTTCGGTGCGCGCCGGCAGCGGCGCCACC
GGGCTCGGCATGCTGCTCATTTCCAGTTCTTCCGGCGGTTTGCTCTGCGGCGCCATTTCTTTGGTGTTCA
GAATCGGCTGGCTCTGACGCGTGGAAGATCCAGATGAACCTGAAGAACCCTTAAGGGTTACCACTTCAAG
TTGTTTCTTCTGTGAAGCCAGCTGCATTATTCTTATTAAGATAACAATTCTCAGAACTCGAAGAAGAGTA
ACCATCTGCGGCATCTGATCTGTGTTATATTCCAGTTTATGCCCCAGAATGTTGCCATCTTCTTTAAAAT
CGGTGCCTTTCAGTTCAATGCGGTTCACCAGGGTATCGCCTTCAAATTTCACCACCGCGCGGGTTTTATA
TTTGCCATCATCTTTAAAGCTAATGGTGCGTTCCTGCACATAGCCTTCCGGCATCGCGCTTTTAAAAAAA
TCATGGCGTTTCATATGATCCGGATAGCGGCTAAAGCACTGCACGCCATAGGTTAAGGTGGTCACCAGGG
TCGGCCACGGCACCGGTAGTTTGCCGGTGGTGCAAATAAATTTCAGGGTCAGTTTGCCAATGGTCGCATC
GCCTTCGCCTTCGCCGCGCACGCTAAATTTATGGCCGTTCACATCGCCATCCAGTTCCACCAGAATCGGC
ACCACGCCGGTAAACAGTTCTTCGCCCTGGCTCGCGCTGCCGCCGGTGCCGCCATACAGTTCATCCATGC
CGTGTGTAATGCCCGCTGCGGTCACAAATTCCAGCAGCACCATGTGATCGCGTTTTTCGTTCGGATCTTT
GCTCAGCACGGTCTGGTGGCTCAGATAATGGTTATCCGGCAGCAGCACCGGGCCATCGCCAATCGGGGTG
TTCTGCTGATAATGATCCGCCAGCTGCACGCTGCCATCTTCCACGTTATGGCGCACGGTAAAGTTCGCTT
TAATGCCGTTTTTCTGTTTATCCGCGGTAATATACACGTTACCATCAACGGGTGTACCGTCAGAGAAGGA
GTAGGTCATATTAATTAGCAGAGTGCCCACTACTATGACTGCATCCAAAGTATTCAGTTTGGACCGGAAA
TAGTTCTTGAAGCCTTCAACAAACACTCTCATGAGAACATCAACAAGGAAGAAGAGTGCTATAGCCAGGG
AAACACCTTCAAGAATCTCTCTAATGCCTCTTTTCTTCTCACTGATGGCCAGATCCACAATCACCACTAT
GATGTCTACAATGATAAGCACAACTCCAAATACTCTGAATCCAAATGACATCACAAACGGGGAAATTTTT
CTCCTAATGGTATTGGAACAGCTGTCTTGTTCATTACCCTCATCACGACCATCATCAATCTTTATCGTGG
GCTCATCTGCTGTTGGAGAGCTCGAAGTTTTAGTGAGCTCTGACCCCTGTTCATACCTCACAGTCGTCTC
CATGGTGGGCGCTAGCATAACTTCGTATAAAGTATCCTATACGAAGTTATTTGCCTTAACCCAGAAATTA
TCACTGTTATTCTTTAGAATGGTGCAAAGAATAACTTCGTATAATGTATGCTATACGAAGTTATGAATTC
GATATCAAGCTTATCGATAATCAACCTCTGGATTACAAAATTTGTGAAAGATTGACTGGTATTCTTAACT
ATGTTGCTCCTTTTACGCTATGTGGATACGCTGCTTTAATGCCTTTGTATCATGCTATTGCTTCCCGTAT
GGCTTTCATTTTCTCCTCCTTGTATAAATCCTGGTTGCTGTCTCTTTATGAGGAGTTGTGGCCCGTTGTC
AGGCAACGTGGCGTGGTGTGCACTGTGTTTGCTGACGCAACCCCCACTGGTTGGGGCATTGCCACCACCT
GTCAGCTCCTTTCCGGGACTTTCGCTTTCCCCCTCCCTATTGCCACGGCGGAACTCATCGCCGCCTGCCT
TGCCCGCTGCTGGACAGGGGCTCGGCTGTTGGGCACTGACAATTCCGTGGTGTTGTCGGGGAAATCATCG
TCCTTTCCTTGGCTGCTCGCCTATGTTGCCACCTGGATTCTGCGCGGGACGTCCTTCTGCTACGTCCCTT
CGGCCCTCAATCCAGCGGACCTTCCTTCCCGCGGCCTGCTGCCGGCTCTGCGGCCTCTTCCGCGTCTTCG
CCTTCGCCCTCAGACGAGTCGGATCTCCCTTTGGGCCGCCTCCCCGCATCGATACCGAGCGCTGCTCGAG
AGATCTACGGGTGGCATCCCTGTGACCCCTCCCCAGTGCCTCTCCTGGCCCTGGAAGTTGCCACTCCAGT
GCCCACCAGCCTTGTCCTAATAAAATTAAGTTGCATCATTTTGTCTGACTAGGTGTCCTTCTATAATATT
ATGGGGTGGAGGGGGGTGGTATGGAGCAAGGGGCAAGTTGGGAAGACAACCTGTAGGGCCTGCGGGGTCT
ATTGGGAACCAAGCTGGAGTGCAGTGGCACAATCTTGGCTCACTGCAATCTCCGCCTCCTGGGTTCAAGC
GATTCTCCTGCCTCAGCCTCCCGAGTTGTTGGGATTCCAGGCATGCATGACCAGGCTCAGCTAATTTTTG
TTTTTTTGGTAGAGACGGGGTTTCACCATATTGGCCAGGCTGGTCTCCAACTCCTAATCTCAGGTGATCT
ACCCACCTTGGCCTCCCAAATTGCTGGGATTACAGGCGTGAACCACTGCTCCCTTCCCTGTCCTTCTGAT
TTTGTAGGTAACCACGTGCGGACCGAGCGGCCGCAGGAACCCCTAGTGATGGAGTTGGCCACTCCCTCTC
TGCGCGCTCGCTCGCTCACTGAGGCCGGGCGACCAAAGGTCGCCCGACGCCCGGGCTTTGCCCGGGCGGC
CTCAGTGAGCGAGCGAGCGCGCAGCTGCCTGCAGGGGCGCCTGATGCGGTATTTTCTCCTTACGCATCTG
TGCGGTATTTCACACCGCATA
[95 nt withheld, positions 4572-4666]
T
[46 nt withheld, positions 4668-4713]
C
[141 nt withheld, positions 4715-4855]
CCTTTGACGTTGGAGTCCACGTTCTTT
[37 nt withheld, positions 4883-4919]
ACTCTATCTCGGGCTATTCTTTTGATTTATAAGGGATTTTGCCGATTTCGGTCTATTGGTTAAAAAATGA
GCTGATTTAACAAAAATTTAACGCGAATTTTAACAAAATATTAACGTTTACAATTTTATGGTGCACTCTC
AGTACAATCTGCTCTGATGCCGCATAGTTAAGCCAGCCCCGACACCCGCCAACACCCGCTGACGCGCCCT
GACGGGCTTGTCTGCTCCCGGCATCCGCTTACAGACAAGCTGTGACCGTCTCCGGGAGCTGCATGTGTCA
GAGGTTTTCACCGTCATCACCGAAACGCGCGAGACGAAAGGGCCTCGTGATACGCCTATTTTTATAGGTT
AATGTCATGATAATAATGGTTTCTTAGACGTCAGGTGGCACTTTTCGGGGAAATGTGCGCGGAACCCCTA
TTTGTTTATTTTTCTAAATACATTCAAATATGTATCCGCTCATGAGACAATAACCCTGATAAATGCTTCA
ATAATATTGAAAAAGGAAGAGTATGAGTATTCAACATTTCCGTGTCGCCCTTATTCCCTTTTTTGCGGCA
TTTTGCCTTCCTGTTTTTGCTCACCCAGAAACGCTGGTGAAAGTAAAAGATGCTGAAGATCAGTTGGGTG
CACGAGTGGGTTACATCGAACTGGATCTCAACAGCGGTAAGATCCTTGAGAGTTTTCGCCCCGAAGAACG
TTTTCCAATGATGAGCACTTTTAAAGTTCTGCTATGTGGCGCGGTATTATCCCGTATTGACGCCGGGCAA
GAGCAACTCGGTCGCCGCATACACTATTCTCAGAATGACTTGGTTGAGTACTCACCAGTCACAGAAAAGC
ATCTTACGGATGGCATGACAGTAAGAGAATTATGCAGTGCTGCCATAACCATGAGTGATAACACTGCGGC
CAACTTACTTCTGACAACGATCGGAGGACCGAAGGAGCTAACCGCTTTTTTGCACAACATGGGGGATCAT
GTAACTCGCCTTGATCGTTGGGAACCGGAGCTGAATGAAGCCATACCAAACGACGAGCGTGACACCACGA
TGCCTGTAGCAATGGCAACAACGTTGCGCAAACTATTAACTGGCGAACTACTTACTCTAGCTTCCCGGCA
ACAATTAATAGACTGGATGGAGGCGGATAAAGTTGCAGGACCACTTCTGCGCTCGGCCCTTCCGGCTGGC
TGGTTTATTGCTGATAAATCTGGAGCCGGTGAGCGTGGGTCTCGCGGTATCATTGCAGCACTGGGGCCAG
ATGGTAAGCCCTCCCGTATCGTAGTTATCTACACGACGGGGAGTCAGGCAACTATGGATGAACGAAATAG
ACAGATCGCTGAGATAGGTGCCTCACTGATTAAGCATTGGTAACTGTCAGACCAAGTTTACTCATATATA
CTTTAGATTGATTTAAAACTTCATTTTTAATTTAAAAGGATCTAGGTGAAGATCCTTTTTGATAATCTCA
TGACCAAAATCCCTTAACGTGAGTTTTCGTTCCACTGAGCGTCAGACCCCGTAGAAAAGATCAAAGGATC
TTCTTGAGATCCTTTTTTTCTGCGCGTAATCTGCTGCTTGCAAACAAAAAAACCACCGCTACCAGCGGTG
GTTTGTTTGCCGGATCAAGAGCTACCAACTCTTTTTCCGAAGGTAACTGGCTTCAGCAGAGCGCAGATAC
CAAATACTGTTCTTCTAGTGTAGCCGTAGTTAGGCCACCACTTCAAGAACTCTGTAGCACCGCCTACATA
CCTCGCTCTGCTAATCCTGTTACCAGTGGCTGCTGCCAGTGGCGATAAGTCGTGTCTTACCGGGTTGGAC
TCAAGACGATAGTTACCGGATAAGGCGCAGCGGTCGGGCTGAACGGGGGGTTCGTGCACACAGCCCAGCT
TGGAGCGAACGACCTACACCGAACTGAGATACCTACAGCGTGAGCTATGAGAAAGCGCCACGCTTCCCGA
AGGGAGAAAGGCGGACAGGTATCCGGTAAGCGGCAGGGTCGGAACAGGAGAGCGCACGAGGGAGCTTCCA
GGGGGAAACGCCTGGTATCTTTATAGTCCTGTCGGGTTTCGCCACCTCTGACTTGAGCGTCGATTTTTGT
GATGCTCGTCAGGGGGGCGGAGCCTATGGAAAAACGCCAGCAACGCGGCCTTTTTACGGTTCCTGGCCTT
TTGCTGGCCTTTTGCTCACATGT
